Addgene plasmid #39573: KHBD00460
Depositing lab: Bart Deplancke. Depositing organization: Swiss Federal Institute of Technology (EPFL). Publication: Automated protein-DNA interaction screening of Drosophila regulatory elements. Korneel Hens, Jean-Daniel Feuz, Alina Isakova, Antonina Lagovitina, Andreas Massouras, Julien Bryois, Patrick Callaerts, Susan E. Celniker, Bart Deplancke. Nat Methods. 2011 Oct 30;8(12):1065-70. 10.1038/nmeth.1763 PubMed 22037703.
Backbone
  Vector backbone: pDONR221
  Backbone manufacturer: Invitrogen
  Backbone size w/o insert (bp): 2536
  Vector type: Gateway DONR vector
Growth in bacteria
  Bacterial resistance: Kanamycin, 50 μg/mL
  Growth temperature: 37°C
  Growth strain: DH5alpha
  Copy number: High Copy
Gene/Insert
  Gene/Insert name: CG3032 (alt name: FBgn0029928)
  Species: D. melanogaster (fly)
  Insert size (bp): 1293
  Entrez Gene: CG3032 (a.k.a. Dmel_CG3032, Dmel\CG3032)
  Promoter: none
  Cloning method: Gateway Cloning
  Sequencing primers: 5′ M13-F20; 3′ M13R
Terms and licenses: Academic/Nonprofit Terms; Industry Terms: Not Available to Industry
Depositor comments: Please note that the ORFs in this collection were cloned open-ended (without a stop codon).
How to cite: KHBD00460 was a gift from Bart Deplancke (Addgene plasmid # 39573 ; http://n2t.net/addgene:39573 ; RRID:Addgene_39573)
