[The description below was written by a language model from this plasmid's Addgene catalogue record.]
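Description:
KHBD00460 is a Gateway entry clone built on the Invitrogen pDONR221 backbone (about 2.5 kb without insert) that carries the open reading frame of the Drosophila melanogaster gene CG3032 (FBgn0029928) as an insert of roughly 1.3 kb. It is a high-copy bacterial plasmid selected with kanamycin. The insert was introduced by Gateway recombination, which in a pDONR vector replaces the counter-selectable donor cassette with the ORF and leaves it flanked by attL recombination sites. M13 forward and reverse priming sites on either side of the cloning region are used to sequence across the insert. No feature table is provided, so details such as the exact origin of replication and att site positions are not documented in the record itself.

The plasmid has no promoter driving the insert, so it is not an expression construct in its own right. It serves as a shuttle from which the CG3032 coding sequence can be moved by LR recombination into any compatible Gateway destination vector that supplies the promoter, tags and host-specific elements. The depositor notes that ORFs in this collection were cloned open-ended, without a stop codon, which allows in-frame C-terminal fusions as well as N-terminal ones once the ORF is transferred. The clone belongs to a collection associated with a study on automated screening of protein–DNA interactions at Drosophila regulatory elements. This suggests its intended use is as a source ORF for generating fusion constructs for such interaction assays, although the record does not specify the destination vectors used.
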