>Addgene plasmid #39573 | KHBD00460 | depositor partial sequence | sequence record 50013 | KHBD00460 sequence 1293 bps
ATGCCTTTAAATCTTACCCGGGAATCCGTACGAGAACTCTGTTGCACATGCCTGCTCCAATTGGAGAAGG
AACCCTTGAAGACAGAGCTCCAATCAGATGAGATTCCAATCAGCCAGGAGCTGCAGCAGCTGCTCAACAT
AAATCTATCGCAGGATGTGGAGAACCAGGACGCCGACCAGCAGTGGCTGCCCAACGAACTGTGCCTGGAA
TGCCGCAGCGCCGTGCAGAATTTCGAAAAGTTCCGCAGGAAAGCCGACGAGTGCAGGAAGCAGCTGCTGG
AAATGCTGAAGAAAGACCCACGGGAACCCACTTTCGAAGTAGTCTACGATGGCAGGGAGGAGGACCAAGA
GTCTCTGCATGGTCTGGAACCACCAGAACCCGCTCCCGACCCAGATCCCATCGATGAGCCGGCTATAAAA
AGTGATAAACCCCCCCGAAAGTCCTTCAGGGGATCAAGGAACACCCTGAAGTGTTCTGTGTGCCGGCGCA
GTTTTGCCCACCAGATCACCCTAGCAGCGCACATCCGTAAGGTGCACGAGGGCAGCAAAAGGCCCTTCCA
ATGCGATCAGTGCGAGAAGGCCTACAGTTTCATGGGCGGTCTGTATACCCACATTCGAGAGGTGCATGCC
CCCAAGGAGCGACGCCATCCCTGCGACCAGCCAGGCTGCGAGAGAATCTACACCAGCCGCATAGCCATGC
AGAAGCACAAAAGGCTGAAGCACAGTCCGCGTGACCGCGATGCTTTGAAGAAATTCATCTGCGAGCAGTG
CGGAGCCAGCTTTAACCAGTCGGCGAATCTTAAATACCACCTTAAGACAAAGCATCCCACGGAGGACGAG
GTGGCCGCCAGGGAGGGCGGCGCCGGAGAGCGCCATTTCTGCGACATTTGTCAAAAGGAGTTCCATTCAC
GATACACCCTCAAGTACCACACTTTGCAGCAGCACGAGGTGCAGGAAGAGTTGCCCCACGAATGCCAGGT
CTGTGGACGCCGGATGGCCAAGAAGTTCATGCTGCTGCAGCACATGCTGATGCACTCGAACGACAAGTTG
CCCTGCGAGCACTGCGGCAGAAGATTTGCCAGGCGATTCGAGCTCGAAGCCCATGTGAGAGCAGTCCACT
TAAAGCTGAAACCCTTTCCCTGTCACCACTGTCCGGAGAGCTTTGCTTCTAGGAAAACCCTGCGGCACCA
TGAGTACATACACACGGGTGAGAAGCCCTACATTTGCGACACCTGTGGACAGGCCTTCCGGCAGCAGACG
TGTCTTAAAAACCACCGGAAGGTGCACGAGAAG
