>Addgene plasmid #39573 | KHBD00460 | addgene partial sequence | sequence record 51546 | M13Rev
TAATGATTTTATTTTGACTGATAGTGACCTGTTCGTTGCAACAAATTGATAAGCAATGCTTTCTTATAAT
GCCAACTTTGTACAAGAAAGTTGGCAACTTCTCGTGCACCTTCCGGTGGTTTTTAAGACACGTCTGCTGC
CGGAAGGCCTGTCCACAGGTGTCGCAAATGTAGGGCTTCTCACCCGTGTGTATGTACTCATGGTGCCGCA
GGGTTTTCCTAGAAGCAAAGCTCTCCGGACAGTGGTGACAGGGAAAGGGTTTCAGCTTTAAGTGGACTGC
TCTCACATGGGCTTCGAGCTCGAATCGCCTGGCAAATCTTCTGCCGCAGTGCTCGCAGGGCAACTTGTCG
TTCGAGTGCATCAGCATGTGCTGCAGCAGCATGAACTTCTTGGCCATCCGGCGTCCACAGACCTGGCATT
CGTGGGGCAACTCTTCCTGCACCTCGTGCTGCTGCAAAGTGTGGTACTTGAGGGTGTATCGTGAATGGAA
CTCCTTTTGACAAATGTCGCAGAAATGGCGCTCTCCGGCGCCGCCCTCCCTGGCGGCCACCTCGTCCTCC
GTGGGATGCTTTGTCTTAAGGTGGTATTTAAGATTCGCCGACTGGTTAAAGCTGGCTCCGCACTGCTCGC
AGATGAATTTCTTCAAAGCATCGCGGTCACGCGGACTGTGCTTCAGCCTTTTGTGCTTCTGCATGGCTAT
GCGGCTGGTGTAGATTCTCTCGCAGCCTGGCTGGTCGCAG
